>Addgene plasmid #175448 | CD44I-c001 | addgene full sequence | sequence record 353140 | Addgene NGS Result
TAATACGACTCACTATAGGGGAATTGTGAGCGGATAACAATTCCCCTCTAGAAATAATTTTGTTTAACTT
TAAGAAGGAGATATACATATGCACCATCATCATCATCATTCTTCTGGTGTAGATCTGGGTACCGAGAACC
TGTACTTCCAATCCATGGCGCAGATCGATTTGAATATAACCTGCCGCTTTGCAGGTGTATTCCACGTGGA
GAAAAATGGTCGCTACAGCATCTCTCGGACGGAGGCCGCTGACCTCTGCAAGGCTTTCAATAGCACCTTG
CCCACAATGGCCCAGATGGAGAAAGCTCTGAGCATCGGATTTGAGACCTGCAGGTATGGGTTCATAGAAG
GGCATGTGGTGATTCCCCGGATCCACCCCAACTCCATCTGTGCAGCAAACAACACAGGGGTGTACATCCT
CACATCCAACACCTCCCAGTATGACACATATTGCTTCAATGCTTCAGCTCCACCTGAAGAAGATTGTACA
TCAGTCACAGACCTGCCCAATGCCTTTGATGGACCAATTACCATAACTATTGTTAACCGTGATGGCACCC
GCTATGTCCAGAAAGGAGAATACAGAACGAATCCTGAAGACATCTACCCCAGCAACTGACAGTAAAGGTG
GATACGGATCCGAATTCGAGCTCCGTCGACAAGCTTGCGGCCGCACTCGAGCACCACCACCACCACCACT
GAGATCCGGCTGCTAACAAAGCCCGAAAGGAAGCTGAGTTGGCTGCTGCCACCGCTGAGCAATAACTAGC
ATAACCCCTTGGGGCCTCTAAACGGGTCTTGAGGGGTTTTTTGCTGAAAGGAGGAACTATATCCGGATTG
GCGAATGGG
[124 nt withheld, positions 850-973]
C
[91 nt withheld, positions 975-1065]
A
[49 nt withheld, positions 1067-1115]
CCTTTGACGTTGGAGTCCACGTTCTTT
[37 nt withheld, positions 1143-1179]
ACCCTATCTCGGTCTATTCTTTTGATTTATAAGGGATTTTGCCGATTTCGGCCTATTGGTTAAAAAATGA
GCTGATTTAACAAAAATTTAACGCGAATTTTAACAAAATATTAACGCTTACAATTTAGGTGGCACTTTTC
GGGGAAATGTGCGCGGAACCCCTATTTGTTTATTTTTCTAAATACATTCAAATATGTATCCGCTCATGAA
TTAATTCTTAGAAAAACTCATCGAGCATCAAATGAAACTGCAATTTATTCATATCAGGATTATCAATACC
ATATTTTTGAAAAAGCCGTTTCTGTAATGAAGGAGAAAACTCACCGAGGCAGTTCCATAGGATGGCAAGA
TCCTGGTATCGGTCTGCGATTCCGACTCGTCCAACATCAATACAACCTATTAATTTCCCCTCGTCAAAAA
TAAGGTTATCAAGTGAGAAATCACCATGAGTGACGACTGAATCCGGTGAGAATGGCAAAAGTTTATGCAT
TTCTTTCCAGACTTGTTCAACAGGCCAGCCATTACGCTCGTCATCAAAATCACTCGCATCAACCAAACCG
TTATTCATTCGTGATTGCGCCTGAGCGAGACGAAATACGCGATCGCTGTTAAAAGGACAATTACAAACAG
GAATCGAATGCAACCGGCGCAGGAACACTGCCAGCGCATCAACAATATTTTCACCTGAATCAGGATATTC
TTCTAATACCTGGAATGCTGTTTTCCCGGGGATCGCAGTGGTGAGTAACCATGCATCATCAGGAGTACGG
ATAAAATGCTTGATGGTCGGAAGAGGCATAAATTCCGTCAGCCAGTTTAGTCTGACCATCTCATCTGTAA
CATCATTGGCAACGCTACCTTTGCCATGTTTCAGAAACAACTCTGGCGCATCGGGCTTCCCATACAATCG
ATAGATTGTCGCACCTGATTGCCCGACATTATCGCGAGCCCATTTATACCCATATAAATCAGCATCCATG
TTGGAATTTAATCGCGGCCTAGAGCAAGACGTTTCCCGTTGAATATGGCTCATAACACCCCTTGTATTAC
TGTTTATGTAAGCAGACAGTTTTATTGTTCATGACCAAAATCCCTTAACGTGAGTTTTCGTTCCACTGAG
CGTCAGACCCCGTAGAAAAGATCAAAGGATCTTCTTGAGATCCTTTTTTTCTGCGCGTAATCTGCTGCTT
GCAAACAAAAAAACCACCGCTACCAGCGGTGGTTTGTTTGCCGGATCAAGAGCTACCAACTCTTTTTCCG
AAGGTAACTGGCTTCAGCAGAGCGCAGATACCAAATACTGTCCTTCTAGTGTAGCCGTAGTTAGGCCACC
ACTTCAAGAACTCTGTAGCACCGCCTACATACCTCGCTCTGCTAATCCTGTTACCAGTGGCTGCTGCCAG
TGGCGATAAGTCGTGTCTTACCGGGTTGGACTCAAGACGATAGTTACCGGATAAGGCGCAGCGGTCGGGC
TGAACGGGGGGTTCGTGCACACAGCCCAGCTTGGAGCGAACGACCTACACCGAACTGAGATACCTACAGC
GTGAGCTATGAGAAAGCGCCACGCTTCCCGAAGGGAGAAAGGCGGACAGGTATCCGGTAAGCGGCAGGGT
CGGAACAGGAGAGCGCACGAGGGAGCTTCCAGGGGGAAACGCCTGGTATCTTTATAGTCCTGTCGGGTTT
CGCCACCTCTGACTTGAGCGTCGATTTTTGTGATGCTCGTCAGGGGGGCGGAGCCTATGGAAAAACGCCA
GCAACGCGGCCTTTTTACGGTTCCTGGCCTTTTGCTGGCCTTTTGCTCACATGTTCTTTCCTGCGTTATC
CCCTGATTCTGTGGATAACCGTATTACCGCCTTTGAGTGAGCTGATACCGCTCGCCGCAGCCGAACGACC
GAGCGCAGCGAGTCAGTGAGCGAGGAAGCGGAAGAGCGCCTGATGCGGTATTTTCTCCTTACGCATCTGT
GCGGTATTTCACACCGCAATGGTGCACTCTCAGTACAATCTGCTCTGATGCCGCATAGTTAAGCCAGTAT
ACACTCCGCTATCGCTACGTGACTGGGTCATGGCTGCGCCCCGACACCCGCCAACACCCGCTGACGCGCC
CTGACGGGCTTGTCTGCTCCCGGCATCCGCTTACAGACAAGCTGTGACCGTCTCCGGGAGCTGCATGTGT
CAGAGGTTTTCACCGTCATCACCGAAACGCGCGAGGCAGCTGCGGTAAAGCTCATCAGCGTGGTCGTGAA
GCGATTCACAGATGTCTGCCTGTTCATCCGCGTCCAGCTCGTTGAGTTTCTCCAGAAGCGTTAATGTCTG
GCTTCTGATAAAGCGGGCCATGTTAAGGGCGGTTTTTTCCTGTTTGGTCACTGATGCCTCCGTGTAAGGG
GGATTTCTGTTCATGGGGGTAATGATACCGATGAAACGAGAGAGGATGCTCACGATACGGGTTACTGATG
ATGAACATGCCCGGTTACTGGAACGTTGTGAGGGTAAACAACTGGCGGTATGGATGCGGCGGGACCAGAG
AAAAATCACTCAGGGTCAATGCCAGCGCTTCGTTAATACAGATGTAGGTGTTCCACAGGGTAGCCAGCAG
CATCCTGCGATGCAGATCCGGAACATAATGGTGCAGGGCGCTGACTTCCGCGTTTCCAGACTTTACGAAA
CACGGAAACCGAAGACCATTCATGTTGTTGCTCAGGTCGCAGACGTTTTGCAGCAGCAGTCGCTTCACGT
TCGCTCGCGTATCGGTGATTCATTCTGCTAACCAGTAAGGCAACCCCGCCAGCCTAGCCGGGTCCTCAAC
GACAGGAGCACGATCATGCGCACCCGTGGGGCCGCCATGCCGGCGATAATGGCCTGCTTCTCGCCGAAAC
GTTTGGTGGCGGGACCAGTGACGAAGGCTTGAGCGAGGGCGTGCAAGATTCCGAATACCGCAAGCGACAG
GCCGATCATCGTCGCGCTCCAGCGAAAGCGGTCCTCGCCGAAAATGACCCAGAGCGCTGCCGGCACCTGT
CCTACGAGTTGCATGATAAAGAAGACAGTCATAAGTGCGGCGACGATAGTCATGCCCCGCGCCCACCGGA
AGGAGCTGACTGGGTTGAAGGCTCTCAAGGGCATCGGTCGAGATCCCGGTGCCTAATGAGTGAGCTAACT
TACATTAATTGCGTTGCGCTCACTGCCCGCTTTCCAGTCGGGAAACCTGTCGTGCCAGCTGCATTAATGA
ATCGGCCAACGCGCGGGGAGAGGCGGTTTGCGTATTGGGCGCCAGGGTGGTTTTTCTTTTCACCAGTGAG
ACGGGCAACAGCTGATTGCCCTTCACCGCCTGGCCCTGAGAGAGTTGCAGCAAGCGGTCCACGCTGGTTT
GCCCCAGCAGGCGAAAATCCTGTTTGATGGTGGTTAACGGCGGGATATAACATGAGCTGTCTTCGGTATC
GTCGTATCCCACTACCGAGATATCCGCACCAACGCGCAGCCCGGACTCGGTAATGGCGCGCATTGCGCCC
AGCGCCATCTGATCGTTGGCAACCAGCATCGCAGTGGGAACGATGCCCTCATTCAGCATTTGCATGGTTT
GTTGAAAACCGGACATGGCACTCCAGTCGCCTTCCCGTTCCGCTATCGGCTGAATTTGATTGCGAGTGAG
ATATTTATGCCAGCCAGCCAGACGCAGACGCGCCGAGACAGAACTTAATGGGCCCGCTAACAGCGCGATT
TGCTGGTGACCCAATGCGACCAGATGCTCCACGCCCAGTCGCGTACCGTCTTCATGGGAGAAAATAATAC
TGTTGATGGGTGTCTGGTCAGAGACATCAAGAAATAACGCCGGAACATTAGTGCAGGCAGCTTCCACAGC
AATGGCATCCTGGTCATCCAGCGGATAGTTAATGATCAGCCCACTGACGCGTTGCGCGAGAAGATTGTGC
ACCGCCGCTTTACAGGCTTCGACGCCGCTTCGTTCTACCATCGACACCACCACGCTGGCACCCAGTTGAT
CGGCGCGAGATTTAATCGCCGCGACAATTTGCGACGGCGCGTGCAGGGCCAGACTGGAGGTGGCAACGCC
AATCAGCAACGACTGTTTGCCCGCCAGTTGTTGTGCCACGCGGTTGGGAATGTAATTCAGCTCCGCCATC
GCCGCTTCCACTTTTTCCCGCGTTTTCGCAGAAACGTGGCTGGCCTGGTTCACCACGCGGGAAACGGTCT
GATAAGAGACACCGGCATACTCTGCGACATCGTATAACGTTACTGGTTTCACATTCACCACCCTGAATTG
ACTCTCTTCCGGGCGCTATCATGCCATACCGCGAAAGGTTTTGCGCCATTCGATGGTGTCCGGGATCTCG
ACGCTCTCCCTTATGCGACTCCTGCATTAGGAAGCAGCCCAGTAGTAGGTTGAGGCCGTTGAGCACCGCC
GCCGCAAGGAATGGTGCATGCAAGGAGATGGCGCCCAACAGTCCCCCGGCCACGGGGCCTGCCACCATAC
CCACGCCGAAACAAGCGCTCATGAGCCCGAAGTGGCGAGCCCGATCTTCCCCATCGGTGATGTCGGCGAT
ATAGGCGCCAGCAACCGCACCTGTGGCGCCGGTGATGCCGGCCACGATGCGTCCGGCGTAGAGGATCGAG
ATCTCGATCCCGCGAAAT
Features (pLannotate 1.2.2; 19 found; start..end, strand, type, name):
      1..19      +  promoter       T7 promoter: promoter for bacteriophage T7 RNA polymerase
     20..44      +  protein_bind   lac operator: The lac repressor binds to the lac operator to inhibit transcription in E. coli. This inhibition can be relieved by adding lactose or isopropyl-β-D-thiogalactopyranoside (IPTG). lac repressor encoded by lacI
     59..81      +  RBS            RBS: efficient ribosome binding site from bacteriophage T7 gene 10 (Olins and Rangwala, 1989)
    152..613     +  CDS            CD44 (fragment): CD44_PAPHA - Experimental evidence at protein level: Swiss-Prot protein existence level 1. Cell-surface receptor that plays a role in cell-cell interactions, cell adhesion and migration, helping them to sense and respond to changes in the tissue microenvironment. Participates thereby in a wide variety of cellular functions including the activation, recirculation and homing of T-lymphocytes, hematopoiesis, inflammation and response to bacterial infection. Engages, through its ectodomain, extracellular matrix components such as hyaluronan/HA, collagen, growth factors, cytokines or proteases and
    682..699     +  CDS            9xHis (fragment): 9xHis affinity tag
    709..758     +  CDS            SET1 (fragment): solubility-enhancement tag derived from T7 phage gene 10B
    766..813     +  terminator     T7 terminator: transcription terminator for bacteriophage T7 RNA polymerase
    850..1278    +  rep_origin     f1 ori (sequence partly withheld): f1 bacteriophage origin of replication; arrow indicates direction of (+) strand synthesis
   1331..1388    +  promoter       AmpR promoter (fragment): bla
   1397..2212    -  CDS            KanR: aminoglycoside phosphotransferase; aph(3')-Ia; confers resistance to kanamycin in bacteria or G418 (Geneticin®) in eukaryotes
   2334..2922    +  rep_origin     ori: high-copy-number ColE1/pMB1/pBR322/pUC origin of replication
   3108..3247    -  misc_feature   bom: basis of mobility region from pBR322
   3349..3540    -  CDS            rop: Rop protein, which maintains plasmids at low copy number; rop
   3557..3937    +  CDS            YPB1_ECOLX: Protein predicted: Swiss-Prot protein existence level 4. From Escherichia coli.
   4009..4300    -  CDS            TcR (fragment): tetracycline efflux protein; tet; confers resistance to tetracycline
   4315..4336    -  protein_bind   CAP binding site: CAP binding activates transcription in the presence of cAMP. E. coli catabolite activator protein
   4349..5431    -  CDS            lacI: lac repressor; lacI; The lac repressor binds to the lac operator to inhibit transcription in E. coli. This inhibition can be relieved by adding lactose or isopropyl-β-D-thiogalactopyranoside (IPTG).
   5432..5509    -  promoter       lacI promoter: lacI
   5517..5796    -  CDS            TcR (fragment): tetracycline efflux protein; tet; confers resistance to tetracycline
