[The description below was written by a language model from this plasmid's Addgene catalogue record and pLannotate feature annotations shown in this document.]
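Description:
CD44I-c001 is a bacterial expression plasmid built on the pNIC28-Bsa4 backbone, a pET-style T7 vector designed for ligation-independent cloning. It carries a fragment of human CD44 encoding the Link module (residues M63 to N172, per the catalogue entry), the hyaluronan-binding portion of the receptor's ectodomain. The insert is fused at its N-terminus to a His6 tag followed by a TEV protease cleavage site, allowing metal-affinity purification and subsequent tag removal. The automated annotation matched the coding region to a primate CD44 orthologue and does not separately mark the N-terminal tag, which presumably lies between the ribosome binding site and the annotated CD44 fragment. The short His-tag and T7 gene 10-derived fragments annotated downstream of the insert appear to be backbone remnants; the record does not list a C-terminal tag.

Expression is driven by a T7 promoter with an adjacent lac operator, a T7 gene 10 ribosome binding site and a T7 terminator. A plasmid-borne lacI gene supplies repressor, so transcription stays off until IPTG induction in a host that provides T7 RNA polymerase, such as a BL21(DE3) derivative; the depositing lab uses one that also carries a rare-codon tRNA plasmid. The plasmid is selected with kanamycin through an aph(3')-Ia gene and replicates from a ColE1/pMB1-type origin. The catalogue lists it as high copy, although the pBR322-derived rop and bom elements are also present, along with an f1 origin and residual tetracycline-resistance fragments. According to the record, the protein is produced as inclusion bodies, so the construct is intended for making recombinant CD44 Link module from insoluble material.
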