Addgene plasmid #175448: CD44I-c001
Purpose: Protein expression in bacterial cells (as inclusion bodies). CD44 Link module, M63-N172.
Depositing lab: Opher Gileadi. Depositing organization: University of Oxford.
Backbone
  Vector backbone: pNIC28-Bsa4
  Vector type: Bacterial Expression
Growth in bacteria
  Bacterial resistance: Kanamycin, 50 μg/mL
  Growth temperature: 37°C
  Growth strain: DH5alpha
  Copy number: High Copy
Gene/Insert
  Gene/Insert name: CD44 (alt name: CDW44|CSPG8|ECMR-III|HCELL|HUTCH-)
  Species: H. sapiens (human)
  Entrez Gene: CD44 (a.k.a. CDW44, CSPG8, ECM-III, ECMR-III, H-CAM, HCELL, HUTCH-1, HUTCH-I, Hermes-1, IN, LHR, MC56, MDU2, MDU3, MIC4, Pgp1)
  Tag / fusion protein: His6-TEV (N terminal on insert)
  Cloning method: Ligation Independent Cloning
Terms and licenses: Academic/Nonprofit Terms; Industry Terms: Not Available to Industry
Depositor comments: Ligation-independent cloning 5' site GTACTTCCAATCCAT; 3' site TATCCACCTTTACT. Gileadi lab uses BL21(DE3)-R3-pRARE2 cells for expression.
How to cite: CD44I-c001 was a gift from Opher Gileadi (Addgene plasmid # 175448 ; http://n2t.net/addgene:175448 ; RRID:Addgene_175448)
