>Addgene plasmid #175448 | CD44I-c001 | depositor partial sequence | sequence record 340337 | Coding sequence (including tags)
ATGCACCATCATCATCATCATTCTTCTGGTGTAGATCTGGGTACCGAGAACCTGTACTTCCAATCCATGG
CGCAGATCGATTTGAATATAACCTGCCGCTTTGCAGGTGTATTCCACGTGGAGAAAAATGGTCGCTACAG
CATCTCTCGGACGGAGGCCGCTGACCTCTGCAAGGCTTTCAATAGCACCTTGCCCACAATGGCCCAGATG
GAGAAAGCTCTGAGCATCGGATTTGAGACCTGCAGGTATGGGTTCATAGAAGGGCATGTGGTGATTCCCC
GGATCCACCCCAACTCCATCTGTGCAGCAAACAACACAGGGGTGTACATCCTCACATCCAACACCTCCCA
GTATGACACATATTGCTTCAATGCTTCAGCTCCACCTGAAGAAGATTGTACATCAGTCACAGACCTGCCC
AATGCCTTTGATGGACCAATTACCATAACTATTGTTAACCGTGATGGCACCCGCTATGTCCAGAAAGGAG
AATACAGAACGAATCCTGAAGACATCTACCCCAGCAACTGACAGTAA
